Addgene plasmid #65040: pUC18T-mini-Tn7T-Zeo-dsRedExpress
Purpose: ZeoR mini-Tn7 vector, mobilizable, for RFP tagging bacteria
Depositing lab: Herbert Schweizer. Depositing organization: Colorado State University, Fort Collins. Publication: mini-Tn7 insertion in bacteria with single attTn7 sites: example Pseudomonas aeruginosa. Choi KH, Schweizer HP. Nat Protoc. 2006;1(1):153-61. 10.1038/nprot.2006.24 PubMed 17406227.
Backbone
  Vector backbone: pUC18T-mini-Tn7T-Zeo
  Backbone manufacturer: Herbert Schweizer
  Total vector size (bp): 5377
  Vector type: Bacterial Expression
Growth in bacteria
  Bacterial resistance: Ampicillin and Bleocin (Zeocin), 100 & 50 μg/mL
  Growth temperature: 37°C
  Growth strain: DH5alpha
  Copy number: High Copy
Gene/Insert
  Gene/Insert name: dsRedExpress (alt name: RFP)
Terms and licenses: Academic/Nonprofit Terms; Industry Terms
Depositor comments: GenBank Accession # DQ493888 Please note that Addgene's sequencing results (and the updated full plasmid sequence listed above) differ from the GenBank sequence. The effect of these differences is unknown.
How to cite: pUC18T-mini-Tn7T-Zeo-dsRedExpress was a gift from Herbert Schweizer (Addgene plasmid # 65040 ; http://n2t.net/addgene:65040 ; RRID:Addgene_65040)
