[The description below was written by a language model from this plasmid's Addgene catalogue record and pLannotate feature annotations shown in this document.]
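Description:
pUC18T-mini-Tn7T-Zeo-dsRedExpress is a mobilizable mini-Tn7 delivery plasmid of about 5.4 kb, built on the pUC18T-mini-Tn7T-Zeo backbone and intended for tagging bacteria with a red fluorescent protein. It replicates in E. coli from a high-copy pUC/ColE1-type origin and is selected with ampicillin (β-lactamase under its own promoter) together with Zeocin. An incP oriT in the backbone allows the plasmid to be transferred by conjugation into recipient bacteria. Only small fragments of lacZα, lacI, rop and a bom region remain as backbone remnants.

The payload lies between the Tn7L and Tn7R ends, which define the segment that is transposed into the chromosome. The associated publication concerns insertion at the single attTn7 site of bacteria such as Pseudomonas aeruginosa. The plasmid carries no annotated Tn7 transposase genes, so these must be supplied from another source. Inside the element, the dsRedExpress coding sequence (annotated by similarity as DsRed2) sits downstream of a region with two lac operators. The promoter itself is not annotated or named in the record. The reporter is followed by lambda t0 and rrnB T1 terminators. The Sh ble gene driven by the EM7 promoter provides Zeocin resistance and is flanked by FRT sites, so FLP recombinase can excise the marker after integration and leave an unmarked fluorescent strain. A second t0/T1 terminator pair near Tn7R helps insulate neighbouring chromosomal genes from read-through transcription. The depositor notes that the repository's sequencing differs from the corresponding GenBank entry, with unknown effect.
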