Features (pLannotate 1.2.2; 24 found; start..end, strand, type, name):
    137..236     +  misc_feature   bom (fragment): basis of mobility region from pBR322
    242..310     -  CDS            lacZα (fragment): LacZα fragment of β-galactosidase; lacZ fragment
    382..580     -  mobile_element Tn7R (fragment): mini-Tn7 element (right end of the Tn7 transposon) Tn7
    584..608     -  misc_feature   MCS (fragment): pBluescript multiple cloning site
    629..723     +  terminator     lambda t0 terminator: transcription terminator from phage lambda
    733..762     +  CDS            CmR (fragment): chloramphenicol acetyltransferase confers resistance to chloramphenicol
    826..912     +  terminator     rrnB T1 terminator: Escherichia coli rrnB; transcription terminator T1 from the E. coli rrnB gene
    966..1013    -  protein_bind   FRT: FLP-mediated recombination occurs in the 8-bp core sequence TCTAGAAA (Turan and Bode, 2011). FLP recombinase from the Saccharomyces cerevisiae 2μ plasmid
   1096..1470    -  CDS            BleoR: antibiotic-binding protein; Sh ble from Streptoalloteichus hindustanus; confers resistance to bleomycin, phleomycin, and Zeocin™
   1489..1536    -  promoter       EM7 promoter: synthetic bacterial promoter&nbsp
   1647..1680    -  protein_bind   FRT (minimal): supports FLP-mediated excision but not integration (Turan and Bode, 2011) FLP recombinase from the Saccharomyces cerevisiae 2μ plasmid
   1748..1834    -  terminator     rrnB T1 terminator: Escherichia coli rrnB; transcription terminator T1 from the E. coli rrnB gene
   1898..1927    -  CDS            CmR (fragment): chloramphenicol acetyltransferase confers resistance to chloramphenicol
   1937..2031    -  terminator     lambda t0 terminator: transcription terminator from phage lambda
   2086..2763    -  CDS            DsRed2: improved tetrameric variant of DsRed fluorescent protein mammalian codon-optimized
   2800..2816    -  protein_bind   lac operator: The lac repressor binds to the lac operator to inhibit transcription in E. coli. This inhibition can be relieved by adding lactose or isopropyl-β-D-thiogalactopyranoside (IPTG). lac repressor encoded by lacI
   2833..2849    -  protein_bind   lac operator: The lac repressor binds to the lac operator to inhibit transcription in E. coli. This inhibition can be relieved by adding lactose or isopropyl-β-D-thiogalactopyranoside (IPTG). lac repressor encoded by lacI
   2891..3056    -  mobile_element Tn7L: mini-Tn7 element (left end of the Tn7 transposon) Tn7
   3089..3143    -  CDS            lacI (fragment): lac repressor; lacI; The lac repressor binds to the lac operator to inhibit transcription in E. coli. This inhibition can be relieved by adding lactose or isopropyl-β-D-thiogalactopyranoside (IPTG).
   3215..3323    -  oriT           oriT: incP origin of transfer
   3555..4143    -  rep_origin     ori: high-copy-number ColE1/pMB1/pBR322/pUC origin of replication
   4314..5174    -  CDS            AmpR: β-lactamase; bla; confers resistance to ampicillin, carbenicillin, and related antibiotics
   5175..5279    -  promoter       AmpR promoter: bla
   5374..35      +  CDS            rop (fragment) (across the origin): Rop protein, which maintains plasmids at low copy number; rop
>Addgene plasmid #65040 | pUC18T-mini-Tn7T-Zeo-dsRedExpress | depositor full sequence | sequence record 121762 | pUC18T-mini-Tn7T-Zeo-dsRedExpress sequence 5374 bps
TCGCGCGTTTCGGTGATGACGGTGAAAACCTCTGACACATGCAGCTCCCGGAGACGGTCACAGCTTGTCT
GTAAGCGGATGCCGGGAGCAGACAAGCCCGTCAGGGCGCGTCAGCGGGTGTTGGCGGGTGTCGGGGCTGG
CTTAACTATGCGGCATCAGAGCAGATTGTACTGAGAGTGCACCATATGCGGTGTGAAATACCGCACAGAT
GCGTAAGGAGAAAATACCGCATCAGGCGCCATTCGCCATTCAGGCTGCGCAACTGTTGGGAAGGGCGATC
GGTGCGGGCCTCTTCGCTATTACGCCAGCTAGAGGACCAGCCGCGTAACCTGGCAAAATCGGTTACGGTT
GAGTAATAAATGGATGCCCTGCGTAAGCGGGTGTGGGCGGACAATAAAGTCTTAAACTGAACAAAATAGA
TCTAAACTATGACAATAAAGTCTTAAACTAGACAGAATAGTTGTAAACTGAAATCAGTCCAGTTATGCTG
TGAAAAAGCATACTGGACTTTTGTTATGGCTAAAGCAAACTCTTCATTTTCTGAAGTGCAAATTGCCCGT
CGTATTAAAGAGGGGCGTGGGGTTCGAGGTCGACGGTATCGATAAGCTAGCTTAATTAGCTGAGCTTGGA
CTCCTGTTGATAGATCCAGTAATGACCTCAGAACTCCATCTGGATTTGTTCAGAACGCTCGGTTGCCGCC
GGGCGTTTTTTATTGGTGAGAATCCAAGCTAGACTGCGATGAGTGGCAGGGCGGGGCGTAATTTTTTTAA
GGCAGTTATTGGTGCCCTTAAACGCCTGGGGTAATGACTCTCTAGCTTGAGGCATCAAATAAAACGAAAG
GCTCAGTCGAAAGACTGGGCCTTTCGTTTTATCTGTTGTTTGTCGGTGAACGCTCTCCTGAGTAGGACAA
ATCCGCCGCTAGGAGCTTGCGGCCCGGACGATCGAATTAGCTTCAAAAGCGCTCTGAAGTTCCTATACTT
TCTAGAGAATAGGAACTTCGGAATAGGAACTTCAAGATCCCCTGATTCCCTTTGTCAACAGCAATGGATT
TATCTCTGATGTTACATTGCACAAGATAAAAATATATCATCATGATCAGTCCTGCTCCTCGGCCACGAAG
TGCACGCAGTTGCCGGCCGGGTCGCGCAGGGCGAACTCCCGCCCCCACGGCTGCTCGCCGATCTCGGTCA
TGGCCGGCCCGGAGGCGTCCCGGAAGTTCGTGGACACGACCTCCGACCACTCGGCGTACAGCTCGTCCAG
GCCGCGCACCCACACCCAGGCCAGGGTGTTGTCCGGCACCACCTGGTCCTGGACCGCGCTGATGAACAGG
GTCACGTCGTCCCGGACCACACCGGCGAAGTCGTCCTCCACGAAGTCCCGGGAGAACCCGAGCCGGTCGG
TCCAGAACTCGACCGCTCCGGCGACGTCGCGCGCGGTGAGCACCGGAACGGCACTGGTCAACTTGGCCAT
GGTTTAGTTCCTCACCTTGTCGTATTATACTATGCCGATATACTATGCCGATGATTAATTGTCAACACGT
GCTGATCATGACCAAAATCCCTTAACGTGAGTTACGCGTCGAAGCCGAATATCTAGAATTATTCCATTGA
GTAAGTTTTTAAGCACATCAGCTTCAAAAGCGCTCTGAAGTTCCTATACTTTCTAGAGAATAGGAACTTC
GGAATAGGTACTTCAAGATCCCCAATTCGATCATGCATGAGCTCGGGCCGCAAGCTCCTAGCGGCGGATT
TGTCCTACTCAGGAGAGCGTTCACCGACAAACAACAGATAAAACGAAAGGCCCAGTCTTTCGACTGAGCC
TTTCGTTTTATTTGATGCCTCAAGCTAGAGAGTCATTACCCCAGGCGTTTAAGGGCACCAATAACTGCCT
TAAAAAAATTACGCCCCGCCCTGCCACTCATCGCAGTCTAGCTTGGATTCTCACCAATAAAAAACGCCCG
GCGGCAACCGAGCGTTCTGAACAAATCCAGATGGAGTTCTGAGGTCATTACTGGATCTATCAACAGGAGT
CCAAGCTCAGCTAATTAAGCTTGGTACCGGCCGCCAGTGTGCTGGAATTCGGCTTCTACAGGAACAGGTG
GTGGCGGCCCTCGGTGCGCTCGTACTGCTCCACGATGGTGTAGTCCTCGTTGTGGGAGGTGATGTCCAGC
TTGGCGTCCACGTAGTAGTAGCCGGGCAGCTGCACGGGCTTCTTGGCCATGTAGATGGACTTGAACTCCA
CCAGGTAGTGGCCGCCGTCCTTCAGCTTCAGGGCCTTGTGGGTCTCGCCCTTCAGCACGCCGTCGCGGGG
GTACAGGCGCTCGGTGGAGGCCTCCCAGCCCATGGTCTTCTTCTGCATCACGGGGCCGTCGGAGGGGAAG
TTCACGCCGATGAACTTCACCTTGTAGATGAAGCAGCCGTCCTGCAGGGAGGAGTCCTGGGTCACGGTCG
CCACGCCGCCGTCCTCGAAGTTCATCACGCGCTCCCACTTGAAGCCCTCGGGGAAGGACAGCTTCTTGTA
GTCGGGGATGTCGGCGGGGTGCTTCACGTACACCTTGGAGCCGTACTGGAACTGGGGGGACAGGATGTCC
CAGGCGAAGGGCAGGGGGCCGCCCTTGGTCACCTTCAGCTTCACGGTGTTGTGGCCCTCGTAGGGGCGGC
CCTCGCCCTCGCCCTCGATCTCGAACTCGTGGCCGTTCACGGTGCCCTCCATGCGCACCTTGAAGCGCAT
GAACTCGGTGATGACGTTCTCGGAGGAGGCCATGCTTAATTTCTCCTCTTTAATTCTAGATGTGTGAAAT
TGTTATCCGCTCACAATTGAATCTAAGTATCATTGTTATCCGCTCACAAGTCAACACTCTTTTTGATAAA
TTTTCTCGACCTTGCAGGCCAACCAGATAAGTGAAATCTAGTTCCAAACTATTTTGTCATTTTTAATTTT
CGTATTAGCTTACGACGCTACACCCAGTTCCCATCTATTTTGTCACTCTTCCCTAAATAATCCTTAAAAA
CTCCATTTCCACCCCTCCCAGTTCCCAACTATTTTGTCCGCCCACAGCGGGGCATTTTTCTTCCTGTTAT
GTTTGGGCGCTGCATTAATGAATCGGCCAACGCGCGGGGAGAGGCGGTTTGCGTATTGGGCGCTCTTCCG
CTTCCTCGCTCACTGACCCGCTGCGCTCGGTCGTTCGGCTGCGGCGAGCGGTATCAGAGCTTATCGGCCA
GCCTCGCAGAGCAGGATTCCCGTTGAGCACCGCCAGGTGCGAATAAGGGACAGTGAAGAAGGAACACCCG
CTCGCGGGTGGGCCTACTTCACCTATCCTGCCCGGCTGACGCCGTTGGATACACCAAGGAAAGTCTACAC
GAACCCTTTGGCAAAATCCTGTATATCGTGCGAAAAAGGATGGATATACCGAAAAAATCGCTATAATGAC
CCCGAAGCAGGGTTATGCAGCGGAAAGTATACCTTAAGGAATCCCCTGATAACGCAGGAAAGAACATGTG
AGCAAAAGGCCAGCAAAAGGCCAGGAACCGTAAAAAGGCCGCGTTGCTGGCGTTTTTCCATAGGCTCCGC
CCCCCTGACGAGCATCACAAAAATCGACGCTCGAGTCAGAGGTGGCGAAACCCGACAGGACTATAAAGAT
ACCAGGCGTTTCCCCCTGGAAGCTCCCTCGTGCGCTCTCCTGTTCCGACCCTGCCGCTTACCGGATACCT
GTCCGCCTTTCTCCCTTCGGGAAGCGTGGCGCTTTCTCATAGCTCACGCTGTAGGTATCTCAGTTCGGTG
TAGGTCGTTCGCTCCAAGCTGGGCTGTGTGCACGAACCCCCCGTTCAGCCCGACCGCTGCGCCTTATCCG
GTAACTATCGTCTTGAGTCCAACCCGGTAAGACACGACTTATCGCCACTGGCAGCAGCCACTGGTAACAG
GATTAGCAGAGCGAGGTATGTAGGCGGTGCTACAGAGTTCTTGAAGTGGTGGCCTAACTACGGCTACACT
AGAAGGACAGTATTTGGTATCTGCGCTCTGCTGAAGCCAGTTACCTTCGGAAAAAGAGTTGGTAGCTCTT
GATCCGGCAAACAAACCACCGCTGGTAGCGGTGGTTTTTTTGTTTGCAAGCAGCAGATTACGCGCAGAAA
AAAAGGATCTCAAGAAGATCCTTTGATCTTTTCTACGGGGTCTGACGCTCAGTGGAACGAAAACTCACGT
TAAGGGATTTTGGTCATGAGATTATCAAAAAGGATCTTCACCTAGATCCTTTTAAATTAAAAATGAAGTT
TTAAATCAATCTAAAGTATATATGAGTAAACTTGGTCTGACAGTTACCAATGCTTAATCAGTGAGGCACC
TATCTCAGCGATCTGTCTATTTCGTTCATCCATAGTTGCCTGACTCCCCGTCGTGTAGATAACTACGATA
CGGGAGGGCTTACCATCTGGCCCCAGTGCTGCAATGATACCGCGAGACCCACGCTCACCGGCTCCAGATT
TATCAGCAATAAACCAGCCAGCCGGAAGGGCCGAGCGCAGAAGTGGTCCTGCAACTTTATCCGCCTCCAT
CCAGTCTATTAATTGTTGCCGGGAAGCTAGAGTAAGTAGTTCGCCAGTTAATAGTTTGCGCAACGTTGTT
GCCATTGCTACAGGCATCGTGGTGTCACGCTCGTCGTTTGGTATGGCTTCATTCAGCTCCGGTTCCCAAC
GATCAAGGCGAGTTACATGATCCCCCATGTTGTGCAAAAAAGCGGTTAGCTCCTTCGGTCCTCCGATCGT
TGTCAGAAGTAAGTTGGCCGCAGTGTTATCACTCATGGTTATGGCAGCACTGCATAATTCTCTTACTGTC
ATGCCATCCGTAAGATGCTTTTCTGTGACTGGTGAGTACTCAACCAAGTCATTCTGAGAATAGTGTATGC
GGCGACCGAGTTGCTCTTGCCCGGCGTCAATACGGGATAATACCGCGCCACATAGCAGAACTTTAAAAGT
GCTCATCATTGGAAAACGTTCTTCGGGGCGAAAACTCTCAAGGATCTTACCGCTGTTGAGATCCAGTTCG
ATGTAACCCACTCGTGCACCCAACTGATCTTCAGCATCTTTTACTTTCACCAGCGTTTCTGGGTGAGCAA
AAACAGGAAGGCAAAATGCCGCAAAAAAGGGAATAAGGGCGACACGGAAATGTTGAATACTCATACTCTT
CCTTTTTCAATATTATTGAAGCATTTATCAGGGTTATTGTCTCATGAGCGGATACATATTTGAATGTATT
TAGAAAAATAAACAAATAGGGGTTCCGCGCACATTTCCCCGAAAAGTGCCACCTGACGTCTAAGAAACCA
TTATTATCATGACATTAACCTATAAAAATAGGCGTATCACGAGGCCCTTTCGTC
