>Addgene plasmid #65040 | pUC18T-mini-Tn7T-Zeo-dsRedExpress | addgene partial sequence | sequence record 113902 | Tn7-end 5'-GGGGTGGAAATGGAGTTTTT-3'
TGTAGCGTCGTAAGCTAATACGAAAATTAAAAATGACAAAATAGTTTGGAACTAGATTTCACTTATCTGG
TTGGCCTGCAAGGTCGAGAAAATTTATCAAAAAGAGTGTTGACTTGTGAGCGGATAACAATGATACTTAG
ATTCAATTGTGAGCGGATAACAATTTCACACATCTAGAATTAAAGAGGAGAAATTAAGCATGGCCTCCTC
CGAGAACGTCATCACCGAGTTCATGCGCTTCAAGGTGCGCATGGAGGGCACCGTGAACGGCCACGAGTTC
GAGATCGAGGGCGAGGGCGAGGGCCGCCCCTACGAGGGCCACAACACCGTGAAGCTGAAGGTGACCAAGG
GCGGCCCCCTGCCCTTCGCCTGGGACATCCTGTCCCCCCAGTTCCAGTACGGCTCCAAGGTGTACGTGAA
GCACCCCGCCGACATCCCCGACTACAAGAAGCTGTCCTTCCCCGAGGGCTTCAAGTGGGAGCGCGTGATG
AACTTCGAGGACGGCGGCGTGGCGACCGTGACCCAGGACTCCTCCCTGCAGGACGGCTGCTTCATCTACA
AGGTGAAGTTCATCGGCGTGAACTTCCCCTCCGACGGCCCCGTGATGCAGAAGAAGACCATGGGCTGGGA
GGCCTCCACCGAGCGCCTGTA
