>Addgene plasmid #65040 | pUC18T-mini-Tn7T-Zeo-dsRedExpress | addgene partial sequence | sequence record 115172 | DsRed1-C 5'-AGCTGGACATCACCTCCCACAACG-3'
CGAGCGCACCGAGGGCCGCCACCACCTGTTCCTGTAGAAGCCGAATTCCAGCACACTGGCGGCCGGTACC
AAGCTTAATTAGCTGAGCTTGGACTCCTGTTGATAGATCCAGTAATGACCTCAGAACTCCATCTGGATTT
GTTCAGAACGCTCGGTTGCCGCCGGGCGTTTTTTATTGGTGAGAATCCAAGCTAGACTGCGATGAGTGGC
AGGGCGGGGCGTAATTTTTTTAAGGCAGTTATTGGTGCCCTTAAACGCCTGGGGTAATGACTCTCTAGCT
TGAGGCATCAAATAAAACGAAAGGCTCAGTCGAAAGACTGGGCCTTTCGTTTTATCTGTTGTTTGTCGGT
GAACGCTCTCCTGAGTAGGACAAATCCGCCGCTAGGAGCTTGCGGCCCGAGCTCATGCATGATCGAATTG
GGGATCTTGAAGTACCTATTCCGAAGTTCCTATTCTCTAGAAAGTATAGGAACTTCAGAGCGCTTTTGAA
GCTGATGTGCTTAAAAACTTACTCAATGGAATAATTCTAGATATTCGGCTTCGACGCGTAACTCACGTTA
AGGGATTTTGGTCATGATCAGCACGTGTTGACAATTAATCATCGGCATAGTATATCGGCATAGTATAATA
CGACAAGGTGAGGAACT
