>Addgene plasmid #65040 | pUC18T-mini-Tn7T-Zeo-dsRedExpress | addgene partial sequence | sequence record 115173 | Zeocas-F 5'-CGACAAGGTGAGGAACTAAACC-3'
GCGCGCGACGTCGCCGGAGCGGTCGAGTTCTGGACCGACCGGCTCGGGTTCTCCCGGGACTTCGTGGAGG
ACGACTTCGCCGGTGTGGTCCGGGACGACGTGACCCTGTTCATCAGCGCGGTCCAGGACCAGGTGGTGCC
GGACAACACCCTGGCCTGGGTGTGGGTGCGCGGCCTGGACGAGCTGTACGCCGAGTGGTCGGAGGTCGTG
TCCACGAACTTCCGGGACGCCTCCGGGCCGGCCATGACCGAGATCGGCGAGCAGCCGTGGGGGCGGGAGT
TCGCCCTGCGCGACCCGGCCGGCAACTGCGTGCACTTCGTGGCCGAGGAGCAGGACTGATCATGATGATA
TATTTTTATCTTGTGCAATGTAACATCAGAGATAAATCCATTGCTGTTGACAAAGGGAATCAGGGGATCT
TGAAGTTCCTATTCCGAAGTTCCTATTCTCTAGAAAGTATAGGAACTTCAGAGCGCTTTTGAAGCTAATT
CGATCGTCCGGGCCGCAAGCTCCTAGCGGCGGATTTGTCCTACTCAGGAGAGCGTTCACCGACAAACAAC
AGATAAAACGAAAGGCCCAGTCTTTCGACTGAGCCTTTCGTTTTATTTGATGCCTCAAGCTAGAGAGTCA
TTACCCCAGGCGTTTAA
